Addgene plasmid #128053: pGL3 basic EGFP
Purpose: (Empty Backbone) EGFP reporter vector with restriction sites to clone in a promoter of interest, derived from pGL3 basic
Depositing lab: Oskar Laur. Depositing organization: Emory University.
Backbone
  Vector backbone: pGL3basic
  Vector type: Mammalian Expression
Growth in bacteria
  Bacterial resistance: Ampicillin, 100 μg/mL
  Growth temperature: 37°C
  Growth strain: DH5alpha
  Copy number: High Copy
Gene/Insert
  Gene/Insert name: None
Terms and licenses: Academic/Nonprofit Terms; Industry Terms: Not Available to Industry
How to cite: pGL3 basic EGFP was a gift from Oskar Laur (Addgene plasmid # 128053 ; http://n2t.net/addgene:128053 ; RRID:Addgene_128053)
