[The description below was written by a language model from this plasmid's Addgene catalogue record and pLannotate feature annotations shown in this document.]
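Description:
pGL3 basic EGFP is a promoterless mammalian reporter vector derived from pGL3 basic, catalogued as an empty backbone with no insert. The annotated sequence (about 3.9 kb) contains no luciferase gene; the only reporter found is a mammalian codon-optimized EGFP coding sequence, so fluorescence is the readout. No eukaryotic promoter is annotated upstream of EGFP. Instead, the short region ahead of the reporter is meant to provide restriction sites into which a promoter of interest is cloned, although the individual sites are not listed in the record.

EGFP is followed by an SV40 polyadenylation signal for transcript processing. Upstream of the cloning region, at the far end of the circular map, a synthetic poly(A) signal and an RNA polymerase II transcriptional pause site from the human α2 globin gene terminate spurious transcription reading through from the backbone. This keeps background EGFP expression low, so that fluorescence reflects the activity of the inserted regulatory sequence.

For propagation in E. coli, the plasmid carries a high-copy ColE1/pUC-type origin and a β-lactamase gene with its own promoter, conferring ampicillin resistance. An f1 phage origin is also present and can support single-stranded DNA production. The short annotated fragments of SV40 large T antigen, the tetracycline resistance gene and lacZα appear to be non-functional backbone remnants rather than working elements. There is no mammalian selection marker, so the vector is suited to transient transfection assays that compare promoter or enhancer activity by EGFP fluorescence.
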