Features (pLannotate 1.2.2; 11 found; start..end, strand, type, name):
     87..806     +  CDS            EGFP: the original enhanced GFP (Yang et al., 1996) mammalian codon-optimized
    847..968     -  polyA_signal   SV40 poly(A) signal: SV40 polyadenylation signal
    991..1059    -  CDS            large T antigen (fragment): large T antigen from SV40 (simian virus 40)
   1075..1207    +  CDS            TcR (fragment): tetracycline efflux protein; tet; confers resistance to tetracycline
   1387..1975    -  rep_origin     ori: high-copy-number ColE1/pMB1/pBR322/pUC origin of replication
   2146..3006    -  CDS            AmpR: β-lactamase; bla; confers resistance to ampicillin, carbenicillin, and related antibiotics
   3007..3111    -  promoter       AmpR promoter: bla
   3138..3566    +  rep_origin     f1 ori (sequence partly withheld): f1 bacteriophage origin of replication; arrow indicates direction of (+) strand synthesis
   3598..3665    -  CDS            lacZα (fragment): LacZα fragment of β-galactosidase; lacZ fragment
   3724..3772    +  polyA_signal   poly(A) signal: synthetic polyadenylation signal
   3786..3877    +  misc_feature   pause site: RNA polymerase II transcriptional pause signal from the human α2 globin gene
>Addgene plasmid #128053 | pGL3 basic EGFP | addgene full sequence | sequence record 255087 | Addgene NGS Result
GGTACCGAGCTCTTACGCGTGCTAGCCCGGGCTCGAGATCTGCGATCTAAGTAAGCTTGGCATTCCGGTA
CTGTTGGTAAACCACCATGGTGAGCAAGGGCGAGGAGCTGTTCACCGGGGTGGTGCCCATCCTGGTCGAG
CTGGACGGCGACGTAAACGGCCACAAGTTCAGCGTGTCCGGCGAGGGCGAGGGCGATGCCACCTACGGCA
AGCTGACCCTGAAGTTCATCTGCACCACCGGCAAGCTGCCCGTGCCCTGGCCCACCCTCGTGACCACCCT
GACCTACGGCGTGCAGTGCTTCAGCCGCTACCCCGACCACATGAAGCAGCACGACTTCTTCAAGTCCGCC
ATGCCCGAAGGCTACGTCCAGGAGCGCACCATCTTCTTCAAGGACGACGGCAACTACAAGACCCGCGCCG
AGGTGAAGTTCGAGGGCGACACCCTGGTGAACCGCATCGAGCTGAAGGGCATCGACTTCAAGGAGGACGG
CAACATCCTGGGGCACAAGCTGGAGTACAACTACAACAGCCACAACGTCTATATCATGGCCGACAAGCAG
AAGAACGGCATCAAGGTGAACTTCAAGATCCGCCACAACATCGAGGACGGCAGCGTGCAGCTCGCCGACC
ACTACCAGCAGAACACCCCCATCGGCGACGGCCCCGTGCTGCTGCCCGACAACCACTACCTGAGCACCCA
GTCCGCCCTGAGCAAAGACCCCAACGAGAAGCGCGATCACATGGTCCTGCTGGAGTTCGTGACCGCCGCC
GGGATCACTCTCGGCATGGACGAGCTGTACAAGTAATTCTAGAGTCGGGGCGGCCGGCCGCTTCGAGCAG
ACATGATAAGATACATTGATGAGTTTGGACAAACCACAACTAGAATGCAGTGAAAAAAATGCTTTATTTG
TGAAATTTGTGATGCTATTGCTTTATTTGTAACCATTATAAGCTGCAATAAACAAGTTAACAACAACAAT
TGCATTCATTTTATGTTTCAGGTTCAGGGGGAGGTGTGGGAGGTTTTTTAAAGCAAGTAAAACCTCTACA
AATGTGGTAAAATCGATAAGGATCCGTCGACCGATGCCCTTGAGAGCCTTCAACCCAGTCAGCTCCTTCC
GGTGGGCGCGGGGCATGACTATCGTCGCCGCACTTATGACTGTCTTCTTTATCATGCAACTCGTAGGACA
GGTGCCGGCAGCGCTCTTCCGCTTCCTCGCTCACTGACTCGCTGCGCTCGGTCGTTCGGCTGCGGCGAGC
GGTATCAGCTCACTCAAAGGCGGTAATACGGTTATCCACAGAATCAGGGGATAACGCAGGAAAGAACATG
TGAGCAAAAGGCCAGCAAAAGGCCAGGAACCGTAAAAAGGCCGCGTTGCTGGCGTTTTTCCATAGGCTCC
GCCCCCCTGACGAGCATCACAAAAATCGACGCTCAAGTCAGAGGTGGCGAAACCCGACAGGACTATAAAG
ATACCAGGCGTTTCCCCCTGGAAGCTCCCTCGTGCGCTCTCCTGTTCCGACCCTGCCGCTTACCGGATAC
CTGTCCGCCTTTCTCCCTTCGGGAAGCGTGGCGCTTTCTCATAGCTCACGCTGTAGGTATCTCAGTTCGG
TGTAGGTCGTTCGCTCCAAGCTGGGCTGTGTGCACGAACCCCCCGTTCAGCCCGACCGCTGCGCCTTATC
CGGTAACTATCGTCTTGAGTCCAACCCGGTAAGACACGACTTATCGCCACTGGCAGCAGCCACTGGTAAC
AGGATTAGCAGAGCGAGGTATGTAGGCGGTGCTACAGAGTTCTTGAAGTGGTGGCCTAACTACGGCTACA
CTAGAAGAACAGTATTTGGTATCTGCGCTCTGCTGAAGCCAGTTACCTTCGGAAAAAGAGTTGGTAGCTC
TTGATCCGGCAAACAAACCACCGCTGGTAGCGGTGGTTTTTTTGTTTGCAAGCAGCAGATTACGCGCAGA
AAAAAAGGATCTCAAGAAGATCCTTTGATCTTTTCTACGGGGTCTGACGCTCAGTGGAACGAAAACTCAC
GTTAAGGGATTTTGGTCATGAGATTATCAAAAAGGATCTTCACCTAGATCCTTTTAAATTAAAAATGAAG
TTTTAAATCAATCTAAAGTATATATGAGTAAACTTGGTCTGACAGTTACCAATGCTTAATCAGTGAGGCA
CCTATCTCAGCGATCTGTCTATTTCGTTCATCCATAGTTGCCTGACTCCCCGTCGTGTAGATAACTACGA
TACGGGAGGGCTTACCATCTGGCCCCAGTGCTGCAATGATACCGCGAGACCCACGCTCACCGGCTCCAGA
TTTATCAGCAATAAACCAGCCAGCCGGAAGGGCCGAGCGCAGAAGTGGTCCTGCAACTTTATCCGCCTCC
ATCCAGTCTATTAATTGTTGCCGGGAAGCTAGAGTAAGTAGTTCGCCAGTTAATAGTTTGCGCAACGTTG
TTGCCATTGCTACAGGCATCGTGGTGTCACGCTCGTCGTTTGGTATGGCTTCATTCAGCTCCGGTTCCCA
ACGATCAAGGCGAGTTACATGATCCCCCATGTTGTGCAAAAAAGCGGTTAGCTCCTTCGGTCCTCCGATC
GTTGTCAGAAGTAAGTTGGCCGCAGTGTTATCACTCATGGTTATGGCAGCACTGCATAATTCTCTTACTG
TCATGCCATCCGTAAGATGCTTTTCTGTGACTGGTGAGTACTCAACCAAGTCATTCTGAGAATAGTGTAT
GCGGCGACCGAGTTGCTCTTGCCCGGCGTCAATACGGGATAATACCGCGCCACATAGCAGAACTTTAAAA
GTGCTCATCATTGGAAAACGTTCTTCGGGGCGAAAACTCTCAAGGATCTTACCGCTGTTGAGATCCAGTT
CGATGTAACCCACTCGTGCACCCAACTGATCTTCAGCATCTTTTACTTTCACCAGCGTTTCTGGGTGAGC
AAAAACAGGAAGGCAAAATGCCGCAAAAAAGGGAATAAGGGCGACACGGAAATGTTGAATACTCATACTC
TTCCTTTTTCAATATTATTGAAGCATTTATCAGGGTTATTGTCTCATGAGCGGATACATATTTGAATGTA
TTTAGAAAAATAAACAAATAGGGGTTCCGCGCACATTTCCCCGAAAAGTGCCACCTG
[124 nt withheld, positions 3138-3261]
C
[91 nt withheld, positions 3263-3353]
A
[49 nt withheld, positions 3355-3403]
CCTTTGACGTTGGAGTCCACGTTCTTT
[37 nt withheld, positions 3431-3467]
ACCCTATCTCGGTCTATTCTTTTGATTTATAAGGGATTTTGCCGATTTCGGCCTATTGGTTAAAAAATGA
GCTGATTTAACAAAAATTTAACGCGAATTTTAACAAAATATTAACGCTTACAATTTGCCATTCGCCATTC
AGGCTGCGCAACTGTTGGGAAGGGCGATCGGTGCGGGCCTCTTCGCTATTACGCCAGCCCAAGCTACCAT
GATAAGTAAGTAATATTAAGGTACGGGAGGTACTTGGAGCGGCCGCAATAAAATATCTTTATTTTCATTA
CATCTGTGTGTTGGTTTTTTGTGTGAATCGATAGTACTAACATACGCTCTCCATCAAAACAAAACGAAAC
AAAACAAACTAGCAAAATAGGCTGTCCCCAGTGCAAGTGCAGGTGCCAGAACATTTCTCTATCGATA
